Addgene plasmid #89583: gTEMP_pcDNA3
Purpose: Genetically encoded ratiometric fluorescent thermometer
Depositing lab: Takeharu Nagai. Depositing organization: The University of Osaka. Publication: Genetically encoded ratiometric fluorescent thermometer with wide range and rapid response. Nakano M, Arai Y, Kotera I, Okabe K, Kamei Y, Nagai T. PLoS One. 2017 Feb 17;12(2):e0172344. doi: 10.1371/journal.pone.0172344. eCollection 2017. PONE-D-16-44541 PubMed 28212432.
Backbone
  Vector backbone: pcDNA3
  Backbone manufacturer: Invitrogen
  Backbone size w/o insert (bp): 5446
  Total vector size (bp): 6940
  Vector type: Mammalian Expression
  Selectable markers: Neomycin (select with G418)
Growth in bacteria
  Bacterial resistance: Ampicillin, 100 μg/mL
  Growth temperature: 37°C
  Growth strain: DH5alpha
  Copy number: Unknown
Gene/Insert
  Gene/Insert name: gTEMP (alt name: Genetically encoded ratiometric fluorescent thermometer)
  Species: Synthetic
  Insert size (bp): 1515
  GenBank ID: LC132716
  Promoter: CMV
  Cloning method: Restriction Enzyme; 5′ cloning site BamHI (not destroyed); 3′ cloning site EcoRI (not destroyed)
  Sequencing primers: 5′ GAAATTAATACGACTCACTATAGGG; 3′ TAGAAGGCACAGTCGAGG
Terms and licenses: Academic/Nonprofit Terms; Industry Terms: Not Available to Industry
How to cite: gTEMP_pcDNA3 was a gift from Takeharu Nagai (Addgene plasmid # 89583 ; http://n2t.net/addgene:89583 ; RRID:Addgene_89583)
