[The description below was written by a language model from this plasmid's Addgene catalogue record and pLannotate feature annotations shown in this document.]
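Description:
gTEMP_pcDNA3 is a mammalian expression plasmid of about 6.9 kb, built on the Invitrogen pcDNA3 backbone, that encodes gTEMP, a synthetic, genetically encoded ratiometric fluorescent thermometer. The roughly 1.5 kb insert sits between the BamHI and EcoRI sites of the polylinker, downstream of the human cytomegalovirus immediate-early enhancer and promoter and upstream of the bovine growth hormone polyadenylation signal. A T7 promoter lies just ahead of the insert and an SP6 promoter faces it from the other side, as is usual for pcDNA3.

The feature table identifies two Aequorea victoria-derived fluorescent protein coding sequences in the same orientation within the insert. The first is Sirius, an ultraviolet-excitable protein with very low acid sensitivity, whose annotation spans the numbering origin of the circular sequence. The second is mT-Sapphire, a long Stokes shift protein with low acid sensitivity. A short unannotated stretch of under 80 bp separates them; the record does not state what this linking sequence encodes or whether the two proteins remain fused. The ratiometric design implies that temperature is read from the ratio of the two fluorescence signals rather than from a single intensity, which makes the measurement less dependent on expression level.

The plasmid is propagated in E. coli through a high-copy ColE1/pUC-type origin with ampicillin selection by β-lactamase, and it also carries an f1 origin. An SV40 early promoter drives the neomycin phosphotransferase gene, followed by an SV40 polyadenylation signal, allowing G418 selection of stably transfected mammalian cells. The small HIV-1 LTR, ble, lacI and bom fragments called by the automated annotation appear to be short backbone matches rather than functional elements.
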