Features (pLannotate 1.2.2; 22 found; start..end, strand, type, name):
    479..1195    +  CDS            mT-Sapphire: mT-Sapphire is a basic (constitutively fluorescent) long stokes shift fluorescent protein published in 2008, derived from Aequorea victoria. It has low acid sensitivity.
   1259..1277    -  promoter       SP6 promoter: promoter for bacteriophage SP6 RNA polymerase
   1303..1527    +  polyA_signal   bGH poly(A) signal: bovine growth hormone polyadenylation signal
   1531..1552    +  promoter       SV40 promoter (fragment): SV40 enhancer and early promoter
   1573..2001    +  rep_origin     f1 ori (sequence partly withheld): f1 bacteriophage origin of replication; arrow indicates direction of (+) strand synthesis
   2015..2344    +  promoter       SV40 promoter: SV40 enhancer and early promoter
   2411..3202    +  CDS            neo: KKA2_KLEPN - Also known as kan, nptII. Experimental evidence at protein level: Swiss-Prot protein existence level 1. Resistance to kanamycin, neomycin, paromomycin, ribostamycin, butirosin and gentamicin B. From Klebsiella pneumoniae.
   3226..3384    +  CDS            ble (fragment): BLE_KLEPN - Experimental evidence at protein level: Swiss-Prot protein existence level 1. Binding protein with a strong affinity to the bleomycin family of antibiotics. Binds to CL990; an antimitotic-antibiotic compound. From Klebsiella pneumoniae.
   3379..3500    +  polyA_signal   SV40 poly(A) signal: SV40 polyadenylation signal
   3573..3589    -  protein_bind   lac operator: The lac repressor binds to the lac operator to inhibit transcription in E. coli. This inhibition can be relieved by adding lactose or isopropyl-β-D-thiogalactopyranoside (IPTG). lac repressor encoded by lacI
   3597..3627    -  promoter       lac promoter: promoter for the E. coli lac operon
   3642..3663    -  protein_bind   CAP binding site: CAP binding activates transcription in the presence of cAMP. E. coli catabolite activator protein
   3676..3768    -  CDS            lacI (fragment): lac repressor; lacI; The lac repressor binds to the lac operator to inhibit transcription in E. coli. This inhibition can be relieved by adding lactose or isopropyl-β-D-thiogalactopyranoside (IPTG).
   3951..4539    -  rep_origin     ori: high-copy-number ColE1/pMB1/pBR322/pUC origin of replication
   4710..5570    -  CDS            AmpR: β-lactamase; bla; confers resistance to ampicillin, carbenicillin, and related antibiotics
   5571..5675    -  promoter       AmpR promoter: bla
   5734..5786    -  misc_feature   bom (fragment): basis of mobility region from pBR322
   5941..6320    +  enhancer       CMV enhancer: human cytomegalovirus immediate early enhancer
   6321..6524    +  promoter       CMV promoter: human cytomegalovirus (CMV) immediate early promoter
   6520..6553    +  LTR            5' LTR (truncated) (fragment): truncated 5' long terminal repeat (LTR) from HIV-1
   6569..6587    +  promoter       T7 promoter: promoter for bacteriophage T7 RNA polymerase
   6623..400     +  CDS            Sirius (across the origin): Sirius is a basic (constitutively fluorescent) uv fluorescent protein published in 2009, derived from Aequorea victoria. It has very low acid sensitivity.
>Addgene plasmid #89583 | gTEMP_pcDNA3 | addgene full sequence | sequence record 177780 | Addgene NGS Result
CTACAAGACCCGCGCCGAGGTGAAGTTCGAGGGCGACACCCTGGTGAACCGCATCGAGCTGAAGGGCATC
GACTTCAAGGAGGACGGCAACATCCTGGGGCACAAGCTGGAGTACAACGGGATAAGCTCAAACGTATATA
TCACCGCCGACAAGCAGAAGAACGGCATCAAGGCCCACTTCAAGATCCGCCACAACATCGAGGACGGCGG
CGTGCAGCTCGCCGACCACTACCAGCAGAACACCCCCATCGGCGACGGCCCCGTGCTGCTGCCCGACAAC
CACTACCTGAGCGTCCAGTCCAAGCTGAGCAAAGACCCCAACGAGAAGCGCGATCACATGGTCCTGCTGG
AGTCCGTGACCGCCGCCGGGATCACTCTCGGCATGGACGAGCTGTACAAGCGCATGCATGGCAGCGGCGA
GGGCAGAGGCAGCCTGCTGACCTGCGGCGACGTGGAGGAGAACCCCGGCCCCGAGCTCATGGTGAGCAAG
GGCGAGGAGCTGTTCACCGGGGTGGTGCCCATCCTGGTCGAGCTGGACGGCGACGTAAACGGCCACAAGT
TCAGCGTGTCCGGCGAGGGCGAGGGCGATGCCACCTACGGCAAGCTGACCCTGAAGTTCATCTGCACCAC
CGGCAAGCTGCCCGTGCCCTGGCCCACCCTCGTGACCACCTTCTCCTACGGCGTGATGGTGTTCGCCCGC
TACCCCGACCACATGAAGCAGCACGACTTCTTCAAGTCCGCCATGCCCGAAGGCTACGTCCAGGAGCGCA
CCATCTTCTTCAAGGACGACGGCAACTACAAGACCCGCGCCGAGGTGAAGTTCGAGGGCGACACCCTGGT
GAACCGCATCGAGCTGAAGGGCATCGACTTCAAGGAGGACGGCAACATCCTGGGGCACAAGCTGGAGTAC
AACTTCAACAGCCACAACGTCTATATCATGGCCGACAAGCAGAAGAACGGCATCAAGGCCAACTTCAAGA
TCCGCCACAACATCGAGGACGGCGGCGTGCAGCTCGCCGACCACTACCAGCAGAACACCCCCATCGGCGA
CGGCCCCGTGCTGCTGCCCGACAACCACTACCTGAGCATCCAGTCCAAGCTGAGCAAAGACCCCAACGAG
AAGCGCGATCACATGGTCCTGCTGGAGTTCGTGACCGCCGCCGGGATCACTCTCGGCATGGACGAGCTGT
ACAAGTAAGAATTCTGCAGATATCCATCACACTGGCGGCCGCTCGAGCATGCATCTAGAGGGCCCTATTC
TATAGTGTCACCTAAATGCTAGAGCTCGCTGATCAGCCTCGACTGTGCCTTCTAGTTGCCAGCCATCTGT
TGTTTGCCCCTCCCCCGTGCCTTCCTTGACCCTGGAAGGTGCCACTCCCACTGTCCTTTCCTAATAAAAT
GAGGAAATTGCATCGCATTGTCTGAGTAGGTGTCATTCTATTCTGGGGGGTGGGGTGGGGCAGGACAGCA
AGGGGGAGGATTGGGAAGACAATAGCAGGCATGCTGGGGATGCGGTGGGCTCTATGGCTTCTGAGGCGGA
AAGAACCAGCTGGGGCTCTAGGGGGTATCCCC
[124 nt withheld, positions 1573-1696]
C
[91 nt withheld, positions 1698-1788]
A
[49 nt withheld, positions 1790-1838]
CCTTTGACGTTGGAGTCCACGTTCTTT
[37 nt withheld, positions 1866-1902]
ACCCTATCTCGGTCTATTCTTTTGATTTATAAGGGATTTTGCCGATTTCGGCCTATTGGTTAAAAAATGA
GCTGATTTAACAAAAATTTAACGCGAATTAATTCTGTGGAATGTGTGTCAGTTAGGGTGTGGAAAGTCCC
CAGGCTCCCCAGCAGGCAGAAGTATGCAAAGCATGCATCTCAATTAGTCAGCAACCAGGTGTGGAAAGTC
CCCAGGCTCCCCAGCAGGCAGAAGTATGCAAAGCATGCATCTCAATTAGTCAGCAACCATAGTCCCGCCC
CTAACTCCGCCCATCCCGCCCCTAACTCCGCCCAGTTCCGCCCATTCTCCGCCCCATGGCTGACTAATTT
TTTTTATTTATGCAGAGGCCGAGGCCGCCTCTGCCTCTGAGCTATTCCAGAAGTAGTGAGGAGGCTTTTT
TGGAGGCCTAGGCTTTTGCAAAAAGCTCCCGGGAGCTTGTATATCCATTTTCGGATCTGATCAAGAGACA
GGATGAGGATCGTTTCGCATGATTGAACAAGATGGATTGCACGCAGGTTCTCCGGCCGCTTGGGTGGAGA
GGCTATTCGGCTATGACTGGGCACAACAGACAATCGGCTGCTCTGATGCCGCCGTGTTCCGGCTGTCAGC
GCAGGGGCGCCCGGTTCTTTTTGTCAAGACCGACCTGTCCGGTGCCCTGAATGAACTGCAGGACGAGGCA
GCGCGGCTATCGTGGCTGGCCACGACGGGCGTTCCTTGCGCAGCTGTGCTCGACGTTGTCACTGAAGCGG
GAAGGGACTGGCTGCTATTGGGCGAAGTGCCGGGGCAGGATCTCCTGTCATCTCACCTTGCTCCTGCCGA
GAAAGTATCCATCATGGCTGATGCAATGCGGCGGCTGCATACGCTTGATCCGGCTACCTGCCCATTCGAC
CACCAAGCGAAACATCGCATCGAGCGAGCACGTACTCGGATGGAAGCCGGTCTTGTCGATCAGGATGATC
TGGACGAAGAGCATCAGGGGCTCGCGCCAGCCGAACTGTTCGCCAGGCTCAAGGCGCGCATGCCCGACGG
CGAGGATCTCGTCGTGACCCATGGCGATGCCTGCTTGCCGAATATCATGGTGGAAAATGGCCGCTTTTCT
GGATTCATCGACTGTGGCCGGCTGGGTGTGGCGGACCGCTATCAGGACATAGCGTTGGCTACCCGTGATA
TTGCTGAAGAGCTTGGCGGCGAATGGGCTGACCGCTTCCTCGTGCTTTACGGTATCGCCGCTCCCGATTC
GCAGCGCATCGCCTTCTATCGCCTTCTTGACGAGTTCTTCTGAGCGGGACTCTGGGGTTCGAAATGACCG
ACCAAGCGACGCCCAACCTGCCATCACGAGATTTCGATTCCACCGCCGCCTTCTATGAAAGGTTGGGCTT
CGGAATCGTTTTCCGGGACGCCGGCTGGATGATCCTCCAGCGCGGGGATCTCATGCTGGAGTTCTTCGCC
CACCCCAACTTGTTTATTGCAGCTTATAATGGTTACAAATAAAGCAATAGCATCACAAATTTCACAAATA
AAGCATTTTTTTCACTGCATTCTAGTTGTGGTTTGTCCAAACTCATCAATGTATCTTATCATGTCTGTAT
ACCGTCGACCTCTAGCTAGAGCTTGGCGTAATCATGGTCATAGCTGTTTCCTGTGTGAAATTGTTATCCG
CTCACAATTCCACACAACATACGAGCCGGAAGCATAAAGTGTAAAGCCTGGGGTGCCTAATGAGTGAGCT
AACTCACATTAATTGCGTTGCGCTCACTGCCCGCTTTCCAGTCGGGAAACCTGTCGTGCCAGCTGCATTA
ATGAATCGGCCAACGCGCGGGGAGAGGCGGTTTGCGTATTGGGCGCTCTTCCGCTTCCTCGCTCACTGAC
TCGCTGCGCTCGGTCGTTCGGCTGCGGCGAGCGGTATCAGCTCACTCAAAGGCGGTAATACGGTTATCCA
CAGAATCAGGGGATAACGCAGGAAAGAACATGTGAGCAAAAGGCCAGCAAAAGGCCAGGAACCGTAAAAA
GGCCGCGTTGCTGGCGTTTTTCCATAGGCTCCGCCCCCCTGACGAGCATCACAAAAATCGACGCTCAAGT
CAGAGGTGGCGAAACCCGACAGGACTATAAAGATACCAGGCGTTTCCCCCTGGAAGCTCCCTCGTGCGCT
CTCCTGTTCCGACCCTGCCGCTTACCGGATACCTGTCCGCCTTTCTCCCTTCGGGAAGCGTGGCGCTTTC
TCATAGCTCACGCTGTAGGTATCTCAGTTCGGTGTAGGTCGTTCGCTCCAAGCTGGGCTGTGTGCACGAA
CCCCCCGTTCAGCCCGACCGCTGCGCCTTATCCGGTAACTATCGTCTTGAGTCCAACCCGGTAAGACACG
ACTTATCGCCACTGGCAGCAGCCACTGGTAACAGGATTAGCAGAGCGAGGTATGTAGGCGGTGCTACAGA
GTTCTTGAAGTGGTGGCCTAACTACGGCTACACTAGAAGAACAGTATTTGGTATCTGCGCTCTGCTGAAG
CCAGTTACCTTCGGAAAAAGAGTTGGTAGCTCTTGATCCGGCAAACAAACCACCGCTGGTAGCGGTGGTT
TTTTTGTTTGCAAGCAGCAGATTACGCGCAGAAAAAAAGGATCTCAAGAAGATCCTTTGATCTTTTCTAC
GGGGTCTGACGCTCAGTGGAACGAAAACTCACGTTAAGGGATTTTGGTCATGAGATTATCAAAAAGGATC
TTCACCTAGATCCTTTTAAATTAAAAATGAAGTTTTAAATCAATCTAAAGTATATATGAGTAAACTTGGT
CTGACAGTTACCAATGCTTAATCAGTGAGGCACCTATCTCAGCGATCTGTCTATTTCGTTCATCCATAGT
TGCCTGACTCCCCGTCGTGTAGATAACTACGATACGGGAGGGCTTACCATCTGGCCCCAGTGCTGCAATG
ATACCGCGAGACCCACGCTCACCGGCTCCAGATTTATCAGCAATAAACCAGCCAGCCGGAAGGGCCGAGC
GCAGAAGTGGTCCTGCAACTTTATCCGCCTCCATCCAGTCTATTAATTGTTGCCGGGAAGCTAGAGTAAG
TAGTTCGCCAGTTAATAGTTTGCGCAACGTTGTTGCCATTGCTACAGGCATCGTGGTGTCACGCTCGTCG
TTTGGTATGGCTTCATTCAGCTCCGGTTCCCAACGATCAAGGCGAGTTACATGATCCCCCATGTTGTGCA
AAAAAGCGGTTAGCTCCTTCGGTCCTCCGATCGTTGTCAGAAGTAAGTTGGCCGCAGTGTTATCACTCAT
GGTTATGGCAGCACTGCATAATTCTCTTACTGTCATGCCATCCGTAAGATGCTTTTCTGTGACTGGTGAG
TACTCAACCAAGTCATTCTGAGAATAGTGTATGCGGCGACCGAGTTGCTCTTGCCCGGCGTCAATACGGG
ATAATACCGCGCCACATAGCAGAACTTTAAAAGTGCTCATCATTGGAAAACGTTCTTCGGGGCGAAAACT
CTCAAGGATCTTACCGCTGTTGAGATCCAGTTCGATGTAACCCACTCGTGCACCCAACTGATCTTCAGCA
TCTTTTACTTTCACCAGCGTTTCTGGGTGAGCAAAAACAGGAAGGCAAAATGCCGCAAAAAAGGGAATAA
GGGCGACACGGAAATGTTGAATACTCATACTCTTCCTTTTTCAATATTATTGAAGCATTTATCAGGGTTA
TTGTCTCATGAGCGGATACATATTTGAATGTATTTAGAAAAATAAACAAATAGGGGTTCCGCGCACATTT
CCCCGAAAAGTGCCACCTGACGTCGACGGATCGGGAGATCTCCCGATCCCCTATGGTGCACTCTCAGTAC
AATCTGCTCTGATGCCGCATAGTTAAGCCAGTATCTGCTCCCTGCTTGTGTGTTGGAGGTCGCTGAGTAG
TGCGCGAGCAAAATTTAAGCTACAACAAGGCAAGGCTTGACCGACAATTGCATGAAGAATCTGCTTAGGG
TTAGGCGTTTTGCGCTGCTTCGCGATGTACGGGCCAGATATACGCGTTGACATTGATTATTGACTAGTTA
TTAATAGTAATCAATTACGGGGTCATTAGTTCATAGCCCATATATGGAGTTCCGCGTTACATAACTTACG
GTAAATGGCCCGCCTGGCTGACCGCCCAACGACCCCCGCCCATTGACGTCAATAATGACGTATGTTCCCA
TAGTAACGCCAATAGGGACTTTCCATTGACGTCAATGGGTGGAGTATTTACGGTAAACTGCCCACTTGGC
AGTACATCAAGTGTATCATATGCCAAGTACGCCCCCTATTGACGTCAATGACGGTAAATGGCCCGCCTGG
CATTATGCCCAGTACATGACCTTATGGGACTTTCCTACTTGGCAGTACATCTACGTATTAGTCATCGCTA
TTACCATGGTGATGCGGTTTTGGCAGTACATCAATGGGCGTGGATAGCGGTTTGACTCACGGGGATTTCC
AAGTCTCCACCCCATTGACGTCAATGGGAGTTTGTTTTGGCACCAAAATCAACGGGACTTTCCAAAATGT
CGTAACAACTCCGCCCCATTGACGCAAATGGGCGGTAGGCGTGTACGGTGGGAGGTCTATATAAGCAGAG
CTCTCTGGCTAACTAGAGAACCCACTGCTTACTGGCTTATCGAAATTAATACGACTCACTATAGGGAGAC
CCAAGCTTGGTACCGAGCTCGGATCCCACCATGGTGAGCAAGGGCGAGGAGCTGTTCACCGGGGTGGTGC
CCATCCTGGTCGAGCTGGACGGCGACGTAAACGGCCACAGGTTCAGCGTGTCCGGCGAGGGCGAGGGCGA
TGCCACCTACGGCAAGCTGACCCTGAAGCTCATCTGCACCACCGGCAAGCTGCCCGTGCCCTGGCCCACC
CTCGTGACCACCCTGCAGTTCGGCGTGCTGTGCTTCGCCCGCTACCCCGACCACATGAAGCAGCACGACT
TCTTCAAGTCCGCCATGCCCGAAGGCTACGTCCAGGAGCGCACCATCTTCTTCAAGGACGACGGCAA
